Addgene plasmid #157208: pD649-HAsp-KIR2DL5B-COMP5AP-AviTag-9xHis
Purpose: Mammalian expression of cell-surface protein extracellular domain fused to COMP5AP-AviTag-9xHis. Protein is secreted from cells.
Depositing lab: Chris Garcia. Depositing organization: Stanford University. Publication: A Human IgSF Cell-Surface Interactome Reveals a Complex Network of Protein-Protein Interactions. Wojtowicz WM, Vielmetter J, Fernandes RA, Siepe DH, Eastman CL, Chisholm GB, Cox S, Klock H, Anderson PW, Rue SM, Miller JJ, Glaser SM, Bragstad ML, Vance J, Lam AW, Lesley SA, Zinn K, Garcia KC. Cell. 2020 Aug 20;182(4):1027-1043.e17. doi: 10.1016/j.cell.2020.07.025. PubMed 32822567.
Backbone
  Vector backbone: pD649
  Backbone size w/o insert (bp): 7153
  Vector type: Mammalian Expression
Growth in bacteria
  Bacterial resistance: Ampicillin, 100 μg/mL
  Growth temperature: 37°C
  Growth strain: DH5alpha
  Copy number: High Copy
Gene/Insert
  Gene/Insert name: KIR2DL5B (alt name: KI2LB)
  Species: H. sapiens (human)
  Insert size (bp): 651
  Entrez Gene: KIR2DL5B (a.k.a. KIR2DL5, KIR2DL5.2, KIR2DLX)
  Promoter: CMV/SP6
  Tag / fusion protein: COMP5AP-AviTag-9xHis (C terminal on backbone)
  Cloning method: Restriction Enzyme; 5′ cloning site GCGGCCGC (not destroyed); 3′ cloning site GGCGCGCC (not destroyed)
  Sequencing primers: 5′ ATTTAGGTGACACTATAG; 3′ CGTCGCACTCCATCACGGTG
Resource information
  A portion of this plasmid was derived from a plasmid made by: synthesis by ThermoFisher
Terms and licenses: Academic/Nonprofit Terms; Industry Terms: Not Available to Industry
Depositor comments: Some plasmids in this collection may have an IS4-like element ISVsa5 family transposase upstream of the CMV promoter.
How to cite: pD649-HAsp-KIR2DL5B-COMP5AP-AviTag-9xHis was a gift from Chris Garcia (Addgene plasmid # 157208 ; http://n2t.net/addgene:157208 ; RRID:Addgene_157208)
