[The description below was written by a language model from this plasmid's Addgene catalogue record and pLannotate feature annotations shown in this document.]
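Description:
pD649-HAsp-KIR2DL5B-COMP5AP-AviTag-9xHis is a mammalian expression plasmid built on the pD649 backbone for producing a secreted, multimerised form of a human cell-surface receptor ectodomain. It is propagated in E. coli as a high-copy plasmid through a ColE1/pUC-type origin and selected with ampicillin via a full-length β-lactamase gene. The sequenced record is about 7.8 kb, consistent with the stated backbone plus a 651 bp insert. A separate SV40 promoter/EM7 cassette carries a puromycin N-acetyltransferase coding sequence followed by a short ble fragment and an SV40 polyadenylation signal, which could in principle allow selection in mammalian cells, although the record does not describe such use.

The expression unit is driven by the CMV enhancer and promoter with a fragment of CMV intron A, followed by an SP6 promoter that also serves as a sequencing primer site. The open reading frame begins with a signal peptide: the name indicates "HAsp", while the automated annotation scores a short match to an immunoglobulin heavy chain signal sequence. It continues with the extracellular domain of human KIR2DL5B, cloned between retained NotI and AscI sites. The annotation tool labels this segment as a KIR2DL4 fragment, most likely reflecting homology within the KIR family rather than a different insert. Downstream, in frame, are a rat COMP coiled-coil segment, which drives pentamerisation, human placental alkaline phosphatase as an enzymatic reporter, an AviTag for site-specific biotinylation and a polyhistidine tag for purification, ending at a bGH polyadenylation signal.

The construct belongs to a collection used to map extracellular protein interactions among human immunoglobulin-superfamily proteins, where such high-avidity AP-tagged ectodomains serve as binding reagents. The depositor notes that some plasmids in the collection may carry an IS4-like transposase upstream of the CMV promoter; none is annotated here.
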