Features (pLannotate 1.2.2; 24 found; start..end, strand, type, name):
    119..143     -  CDS            KanR (fragment): aminoglycoside phosphotransferase; aph(3')-Ia; confers resistance to kanamycin
    254..842     +  rep_origin     ori: high-copy-number ColE1/pMB1/pBR322/pUC origin of replication
   1067..1084    +  terminator     rrnB T2 terminator (fragment): transcription terminator T2 from the E. coli rrnB gene
   1109..1128    -  CDS            lacZα (fragment): LacZα fragment of β-galactosidase; lacZ fragment
   1584..1600    +  protein_bind   lac operator: The lac repressor binds to the lac operator to inhibit transcription in E. coli. This inhibition can be relieved by adding lactose or isopropyl-β-D-thiogalactopyranoside (IPTG). lac repressor encoded by lacI
   1843..2146    +  enhancer       CMV enhancer: human cytomegalovirus immediate early enhancer
   2147..2350    +  promoter       CMV promoter: human cytomegalovirus (CMV) immediate early promoter
   2486..2529    +  intron         CMV intron (fragment): modified intron A from human cytomegalovirus
   2581..2599    +  promoter       SP6 promoter: promoter for bacteriophage SP6 RNA polymerase
   2603..2640    +  CDS            IgH signal sequence (fragment): signal sequence from the mouse immunoglobulin heavy chain variable region
   2698..3399    +  CDS            KIR2DL4 (fragment): KI2L4_HUMAN - Also known as CD158D, KIR103AS. Experimental evidence at protein level: Swiss-Prot protein existence level 1. Receptor for non-classical major histocompatibility class Ib HLA-G molecules. Recognizes HLA-G in complex with B2M/beta-2 microglobulin and a nonamer self-peptide (peptide-bound HLA-G-B2M). In decidual NK cells, binds peptide-bound HLA-G-B2M complex and triggers NK cell senescence-associated secretory phenotype as a molecular switch to promote vascular remodeling and fetal growth in early pregnancy (PubMed:23184984, PubMed:29262349, PubMed:16366734). May play a role in ba
   3496..3675    +  CDS            Comp (fragment): COMP_RAT - Experimental evidence at protein level: Swiss-Prot protein existence level 1. May play a role in the structural integrity of cartilage via its interaction with other extracellular matrix proteins such as the collagens and fibronectin. Can mediate the interaction of chondrocytes with the cartilage extracellular matrix through interaction with cell surface integrin receptors. Could play a role in the pathogenesis of osteoarthritis. Potent suppressor of apoptosis in both primary chondrocytes and transformed cells. Suppresses apoptosis by blocking the activation of caspase-3 and by indu
   3663..5115    +  CDS            SEAP (fragment): secreted alkaline phosphatase from human placenta The natural enzyme has a C-terminal transmembrane sequence that is replaced by a GPI anchor.
   5140..5181    +  CDS            AviTag™ (fragment): peptide tag that allows for enzymatic biotinylation
   5185..5208    +  CDS            8xHis: 8xHis affinity tag
   5354..5465    +  polyA_signal   bGH poly(A) signal: bovine growth hormone polyadenylation signal
   5466..5574    +  rep_origin     f1 ori (fragment): f1 bacteriophage origin of replication; arrow indicates direction of (+) strand synthesis
   5588..5917    +  promoter       SV40 promoter: SV40 enhancer and early promoter
   5965..6012    +  promoter       EM7 promoter: synthetic bacterial promoter&nbsp
   6031..6630    +  CDS            PuroR (fragment): puromycin N-acetyltransferase; pac from Streptomyces; confers resistance to puromycin
   6640..6765    +  CDS            ble (fragment): BLE_KLEPN - Experimental evidence at protein level: Swiss-Prot protein existence level 1. Binding protein with a strong affinity to the bleomycin family of antibiotics. Binds to CL990; an antimitotic-antibiotic compound. From Klebsiella pneumoniae.
   6760..6881    +  polyA_signal   SV40 poly(A) signal: SV40 polyadenylation signal
   6934..7794    -  CDS            AmpR: β-lactamase; bla; confers resistance to ampicillin, carbenicillin, and related antibiotics
   7797..89      -  promoter       AmpR promoter (fragment) (across the origin): bla
>Addgene plasmid #157208 | pD649-HAsp-KIR2DL5B-COMP5AP-AviTag-9xHis | addgene full sequence | sequence record 495566 | Addgene NGS Result
TTTCAATATTATTGAAGCATTTATCAGGGTTATTGTCTCATGAGCGGATACATATTTGAATGTATTTAGA
AAAATAAACAAATAGGGGTCAGTGTTACAACCAATTAACCAATTCTGAACATTATCGCGAGCCCATTTAT
ACCTGAATATGGCTCATAACACCCCTTGCTCATGACCAAAATCCCTTAACGTGAGTTACGCGCGCGTCGT
TCCACTGAGCGTCAGACCCCGTAGAAAAGATCAAAGGATCTTCTTGAGATCCTTTTTTTCTGCGCGTAAT
CTGCTGCTTGCAAACAAAAAAACCACCGCTACCAGCGGTGGTTTGTTTGCCGGATCAAGAGCTACCAACT
CTTTTTCCGAAGGTAACTGGCTTCAGCAGAGCGCAGATACCAAATACTGTTCTTCTAGTGTAGCCGTAGT
TAGCCCACCACTTCAAGAACTCTGTAGCACCGCCTACATACCTCGCTCTGCTAATCCTGTTACCAGTGGC
TGCTGCCAGTGGCGATAAGTCGTGTCTTACCGGGTTGGACTCAAGACGATAGTTACCGGATAAGGCGCAG
CGGTCGGGCTGAACGGGGGGTTCGTGCACACAGCCCAGCTTGGAGCGAACGACCTACACCGAACTGAGAT
ACCTACAGCGTGAGCTATGAGAAAGCGCCACGCTTCCCGAAGGGAGAAAGGCGGACAGGTATCCGGTAAG
CGGCAGGGTCGGAACAGGAGAGCGCACGAGGGAGCTTCCAGGGGGAAACGCCTGGTATCTTTATAGTCCT
GTCGGGTTTCGCCACCTCTGACTTGAGCGTCGATTTTTGTGATGCTCGTCAGGGGGGCGGAGCCTATGGA
AAAACGCCAGCAACGCGGCCTTTTTACGGTTCCTGGCCTTTTGCTGGCCTTTTGCTCACATGTTCTTTCC
TGCGTTATCCCCTGATTCTGTGGATAACCGTATTACCGCCTTTGAGTGAGCTGATACCGCTCGCCGCAGC
CGAACGACCGAGCGCAGCGAGTCAGTGAGCGAGGAAGCGGAAGGCGAGAGTAGGGAACTGCCAGGCATCA
AACTAAGCAGAAGGCCCCTGACGGATGGCCTTTTTGCGTTTCTACAAACTCTTTCTGTGTTGTAAAACGA
CGGCCAGTCTTAAGCTCGGGCCCCCTGGGCGGTTCTGATAACGAGTAATCGTTAATCCGCAAATAACGTA
AAAACCCGCTTCGGCGGGTTTTTTTATGGGGGGAGTTTAGGGAAAGAGCATTTGTCAGAATATTTAAGGG
CGCCTGTCACTTTGCTTGATATATGAGAATTATTTAACCTTATAAATGAGAAAAAAGCAACGCACTTTAA
ATAAGATACGTTGCTTTTTCGATTGATGAACACCTATAATTAAACTATTCATCTATTATTTATGATTTTT
TGTATATACAATATTTCTAGTTTGTTAAAGAGAATTAAGAAAATAAATCTCGAAAATAATAAAGGGAAAA
TCAGTTTTTGATATCAAAATTATACATGTCAACGATAATACAAAATATAATACAAACTATAAGATGTTAT
CAGTATTTATTATCATTTAGAATAAATTTTGTGTCGCCCTTAATTGTGAGCGGATAACAATTACGAGCTT
CATGCACAGTGGCGTTGACTCAATATTGGCCATTAGCCATATTATTCATTGGTTATATAGCATAAATCAA
TATTGGCTATTGGCCATTGCATACGTTGTATCTATATCATAATATGTACATTTATATTGGCTCATGTCCA
ATATGACCGCCATGTTGGCATTGATTATTGACTAGTTATTAATAGTAATCAATTACGGGGTCATTAGTTC
ATAGCCCATATATGGAGTTCCGCGTTACATAACTTACGGTAAATGGCCCGCCTGGCTGACCGCCCAACGA
CCCCCGCCCATTGACGTCAATAATGACGTATGTTCCCATAGTAACGCCAATAGGGACTTTCCATTGACGT
CAATGGGTGGAGTATTTACGGTAAACTGCCCACTTGGCAGTACATCAAGTGTATCATATGCCAAGTACGC
CCCCTATTGACGTCAATGACGGTAAATGGCCCGCCTGGCATTATGCCCAGTACATGACCTTATGGGACTT
TCCTACTTGGCAGTACATCTACGTATTAGTCATCGCTATTACCATGGTGATGCGGTTTTGGCAGTACATC
AATGGGCGTGGATAGCGGTTTGACTCACGGGGATTTCCAAGTCTCCACCCCATTGACGTCAATGGGAGTT
TGTTTTGGCACCAAAATCAACGGGACTTTCCAAAATGTCGTAACAACTCCGCCCCATTGACGCAAATGGG
CGGTAGGCGTGTACGGTGGGAGGTCTATATAAGCAGAGCTCGTTTAGTGAACCGTCAGATCGCCTGGAGA
CGCCATCCACGCTGTTTTGACCTCCATAGAAGACACCGGGACCGATCCAGCCTCCGCGGCCGGGAACGGT
GCATTGGAACGCGGATTCCCCGTGCCAAGAGTGACGTAAGTACCGCCTATAGAGTCTATAGGCCCACCCC
CTTGGCTTCGTTAGAACGCGGCTACAATTAATACATAACCTTATGTATCATACACATACGATTTAGGTGA
CACTATAGAATAACATCCACTTTGCCTTTCTCTCCACAGGTGTCCACTCCCAGGTCCAACTGCACCTCGG
TTCTATCGAAAACGCGCCTGCTAGCGCCACCATGAAGACCATCATTGCCCTGAGCTACATCTTCTGCCTG
GTGTTCGCTGCGGCCGCCCATGAAGGTGGACAAGATAAGCCTCTGCTGAGCGCCTGGCCTTCTGCTGTTG
TTCCTAGAGGCGGACACGTGACCCTGCTGTGTAGAAGCAGACTGGGCTTCACCATCTTCAGCCTGTACAA
AGAGGACGGCGTCCCCGTTCCTGAGCTGTACAACAAGATCTTCTGGAAGTCCATCCTGATGGGCCCCGTG
ACACCAGCTCACGCCGGCACATATAGATGCAGAGGCTCTCACCCTAGAAGCCCCATTGAGTGGTCCGCTC
CTAGCAACCCTCTGGTCATCGTGGTCACCGGCCTGTTTGGCAAGCCTTCTCTGTCTGCTCAGCCTGGACC
TACAGTGCGGACAGGCGAAAATGTGGCCCTGAGCTGCAGCAGCAGATCCAGCTTCGATATGTACCACCTG
AGCAGAGAGGGCAGAGCCCACGAACCTAGACTGCCTGCTGTGCCTTCTGTGGATGGCACCTTCCAGGCCG
ATTTTCCACTGGGACCTGCCACACACGGCGGCACCTACACATGTTTTAGCAGCCTGCACGACAGCCCCTA
CGAGTGGTCTGATCCTTCTGATCCACTGCTGGTGTCCGTGACCGGCAATAGCAGTAGCAGCAGCTCTAGC
CCTACCGAGCCTAGCAGCAAGACCGGCATCAGAAGGCATGGCGCGCCGGAAGATCAAGTTGATCCAAGAT
TGATTGATGGCAAGGGCGGATCTCTGGAGGTGCTGTTCCAGGGACCAGGCGGAAGCGGCAATCCCGGCGG
CGATCTGGCCCCCCAGATGCTGCGCGAGCTGCAGGAGACCAATGCCGCCCTGCAGGACGTGCGCGAGCTG
CTGCGCCACCGCGTGAAGGAGATCACCTTCCTGAAGAACACCGTGATGGAGTGCGACGCCTGCGGTATGC
AGCCCTCTAGAGGCTCCGGCTCCATCATCCCAGTTGAGGAGGAGAACCCGGACTTCTGGAACCGCGAGGC
AGCCGAGGCCCTGGGTGCCGCCAAGAAGCTGCAGCCTGCACAGACAGCCGCCAAGAACCTCATCATCTTC
CTGGGCGATGGGATGGGGGTGTCTACGGTGACAGCTGCCAGGATCCTAAAAGGGCAGAAGAAGGACAAAC
TGGGGCCTGAGATACCCCTGGCCATGGACCGCTTCCCATATGTGGCTCTGTCCAAGACATACAATGTAGA
CAAACATGTGCCAGACAGTGGAGCCACAGCCACGGCCTACCTGTGCGGGGTCAAGGGCAACTTCCAGACC
ATTGGCTTGAGTGCAGCCGCCCGCTTTAACCAGTGCAACACGACACGCGGCAACGAGGTCATCTCCGTGA
TGAATCGGGCCAAGAAAGCAGGGAAGTCAGTGGGAGTGGTAACCACCACACGAGTGCAGCACGCCTCGCC
AGCCGGCACCTACGCCCACACGGTGAACCGCAACTGGTACTCGGACGCCGACGTGCCTGCCTCGGCCCGC
CAGGAGGGGTGCCAGGACATCGCTACGCAGCTCATCTCCAACATGGACATTGACGTGATCCTAGGTGGAG
GCCGAAAGTACATGTTTCGCATGGGAACCCCAGACCCTGAGTACCCAGATGACTACAGCCAAGGTGGGAC
CAGGCTGGACGGGAAGAATCTGGTGCAGGAATGGCTGGCGAAGCGCCAGGGTGCCCGGTATGTGTGGAAC
CGCACTGAGCTCATGCAGGCTTCCCTGGACCCGTCTGTGACCCATCTCATGGGTCTCTTTGAGCCTGGAG
ACATGAAATACGAGATCCACCGAGACTCCACACTGGACCCCTCCCTGATGGAGATGACAGAGGCTGCCCT
GCGCCTGCTGAGCAGGAACCCCCGCGGCTTCTTCCTCTTCGTGGAGGGTGGTCGCATCGACCATGGTCAT
CATGAAAGCAGGGCTTACCGGGCACTGACTGAGACGATCATGTTCGACGACGCCATTGAGAGGGCGGGCC
AGCTCACCAGCGAGGAGGACACGCTGAGCCTCGTCACTGCCGACCACTCCCACGTCTTCTCCTTCGGAGG
CTACCCCCTGCGAGGGAGCTCCATCTTCGGGCTGGCCCCTGGCAAGGCCCGGGACAGGAAGGCCTACACG
GTCCTCCTATACGGAAACGGTCCAGGCTATGTGCTCAAGGACGGCGCCCGGCCGGATGTTACCGAGAGCG
AGAGCGGGAGCCCCGAGTATCGGCAGCAGTCAGCAGTGCCCCTGGACGAAGAGACCCACGCAGGCGAGGA
CGTGGCGGTGTTCGCGCGCGGCCCGCAGGCGCACCTGGTTCACGGCGTGCAGGAGCAGACCTTCATAGCG
CACGTCATGGCCTTCGCCGCCTGCCTGGAGCCCTACACCGCCTGCGACCTGGCGCCCCCCGCCGGCACCA
CCGACGCCGCGCACCCGGGTGGCGGAGGACTGAACGACATCTTCGAGGCTCAGAAAATCGAATGGCACGA
ACATCACCATCACCATCACCATCACCATTAAGGCCGGCCTGTAGTCACTGGCACAACGCGTTACCCGGTA
AGCCAATCGGGTATACACGGTCGTCATACTGCAGACAGGGTTCTTCTACTTTGCAAGATAGTCTTGAGTA
GTAAAATAAATAGATAGAGAAAATCAGCCTCGACTGTGCCTTCTAGTTGCCAGCCATCTGTTGTTTGCCC
CTCCCCCGTGCCTTCCTTGACCCTGGAAGGTGCCACTCCCACTGTCCTTTCCTAATAAAATGAGGAAATT
GCATCACAACACTCAACCCTATCTCGGTCTATTCTTTTGATTTATAAGGGATTTTGCCGATTTCGGCCTA
TTGGTTAAAAAATGAGCTGATTTAACAAAAATTTAACGCGAATTAATTCTGTGGAATGTGTGTCAGTTAG
GGTGTGGAAAGTCCCCAGGCTCCCCAGCAGGCAGAAGTATGCAAAGCATGCATCTCAATTAGTCAGCAAC
CAGGTGTGGAAAGTCCCCAGGCTCCCCAGCAGGCAGAAGTATGCAAAGCATGCATCTCAATTAGTCAGCA
ACCATAGTCCCGCCCCTAACTCCGCCCATCCCGCCCCTAACTCCGCCCAGTTCCGCCCATTCTCCGCCCC
ATGGCTGACTAATTTTTTTTATTTATGCAGAGGCCGAGGCCGCCTCTGCCTCTGAGCTATTCCAGAAGTA
GTGAGGAGGCTTTTTTGGAGGCCTAGGCTTTTGCAAAAAGCTCCCGGGAGCTTGTATATCCATTTTCGGA
TCTGATCAGCACGTGTTGACAATTAATCATCGGCATAGTATATCGGCATAGTATAATACGACAAGGTGAG
GAACTAAACCATGACCGAGTACAAGCCCACGGTGCGCCTCGCCACCCGCGACGACGTCCCCAGGGCCGTA
CGCACCCTCGCCGCCGCGTTCGCCGACTACCCCGCCACGCGCCACACCGTCGATCCGGACCGCCACATCG
AGCGGGTCACCGAGCTGCAAGAACTCTTCCTCACGCGCGTCGGGCTCGACATCGGCAAGGTGTGGGTCGC
GGACGACGGCGCCGCGGTGGCGGTCTGGACCACGCCGGAGAGCGTCGAAGCGGGGGCGGTGTTCGCCGAG
ATCGGCCCGCGCATGGCCGAGTTGAGCGGTTCCCGGCTGGCCGCGCAGCAACAGATGGAAGGCCTCCTGG
CGCCGCACCGGCCCAAGGAGCCCGCGTGGTTCCTGGCCACCGTCGGCGTCTCGCCCGACCACCAGGGCAA
GGGTCTGGGCAGCGCCGTCGTGCTCCCCGGAGTGGAGGCGGCCGAGCGCGCCGGGGTGCCCGCCTTCCTG
GAGACATCCGCGCCCCGCAACCTCCCCTTCTACGAGCGGCTCGGCTTCACCGTCACCGCCGACGTCGAGG
TGCCCGAAGGACCGCGCACCTGGTGCATGACCCGCAAGCCCGGTGCCTGACACGTGCTACGAGATTTCGA
TTCCACCGCCGCCTTCTATGAAAGGTTGGGCTTCGGAATCGTTTTCCGGGACGCCGGCTGGATGATCCTC
CAGCGCGGGGATCTCATGCTGGAGTTCTTCGCCCACCCCAACTTGTTTATTGCAGCTTATAATGGTTACA
AATAAAGCAATAGCATCACAAATTTCACAAATAAAGCATTTTTTTCACTGCATTCTAGTTGTGGTTTGTC
CAAACTCATCAATGTATCTTATCATGTCTGTATACCGTCGACCTCTAGCTAGAGCTTGGCGTAATCATGG
TCATTACCAATGCTTAATCAGTGAGGCACCTATCTCAGCGATCTGTCTATTTCGTTCATCCATAGTTGCC
TGACTCCCCGTCGTGTAGATAACTACGATACGGGAGGGCTTACCATCTGGCCCCAGCGCTGCGATGATAC
CGCGAGAACCACGCTCACCGGCTCCGGATTTATCAGCAATAAACCAGCCAGCCGGAAGGGCCGAGCGCAG
AAGTGGTCCTGCAACTTTATCCGCCTCCATCCAGTCTATTAATTGTTGCCGGGAAGCTAGAGTAAGTAGT
TCGCCAGTTAATAGTTTGCGCAACGTTGTTGCCATCGCTACAGGCATCGTGGTGTCACGCTCGTCGTTTG
GTATGGCTTCATTCAGCTCCGGTTCCCAACGATCAAGGCGAGTTACATGATCCCCCATGTTGTGCAAAAA
AGCGGTTAGCTCCTTCGGTCCTCCGATCGTTGTCAGAAGTAAGTTGGCCGCAGTGTTATCACTCATGGTT
ATGGCAGCACTGCATAATTCTCTTACTGTCATGCCATCCGTAAGATGCTTTTCTGTGACTGGTGAGTACT
CAACCAAGTCATTCTGAGAATAGTGTATGCGGCGACCGAGTTGCTCTTGCCCGGCGTCAATACGGGATAA
TACCGCGCCACATAGCAGAACTTTAAAAGTGCTCATCATTGGAAAACGTTCTTCGGGGCGAAAACTCTCA
AGGATCTTACCGCTGTTGAGATCCAGTTCGATGTAACCCACTCGTGCACCCAACTGATCTTCAGCATCTT
TTACTTTCACCAGCGTTTCTGGGTGAGCAAAAACAGGAAGGCAAAATGCCGCAAAAAAGGGAATAAGGGC
GACACGGAAATGTTGAATACTCATATTCTTCCTT
