>Addgene plasmid #157208 | pD649-HAsp-KIR2DL5B-COMP5AP-AviTag-9xHis | depositor partial sequence | sequence record 303526 | insert (extracellular domain)
CATGAAGGTGGACAAGATAAGCCTCTGCTGAGCGCCTGGCCTTCTGCTGTTGTTCCTAGAGGCGGACACG
TGACCCTGCTGTGTAGAAGCAGACTGGGCTTCACCATCTTCAGCCTGTACAAAGAGGACGGCGTCCCCGT
TCCTGAGCTGTACAACAAGATCTTCTGGAAGTCCATCCTGATGGGCCCCGTGACACCAGCTCACGCCGGC
ACATATAGATGCAGAGGCTCTCACCCTAGAAGCCCCATTGAGTGGTCCGCTCCTAGCAACCCTCTGGTCA
TCGTGGTCACCGGCCTGTTTGGCAAGCCTTCTCTGTCTGCTCAGCCTGGACCTACAGTGCGGACAGGCGA
AAATGTGGCCCTGAGCTGCAGCAGCAGATCCAGCTTCGATATGTACCACCTGAGCAGAGAGGGCAGAGCC
CACGAACCTAGACTGCCTGCTGTGCCTTCTGTGGATGGCACCTTCCAGGCCGATTTTCCACTGGGACCTG
CCACACACGGCGGCACCTACACATGTTTTAGCAGCCTGCACGACAGCCCCTACGAGTGGTCTGATCCTTC
TGATCCACTGCTGGTGTCCGTGACCGGCAATAGCAGTAGCAGCAGCTCTAGCCCTACCGAGCCTAGCAGC
AAGACCGGCATCAGAAGGCAT
